>Addgene plasmid #153123 | Flag-FOXF2 | addgene full sequence | sequence record 299345 | Addgene NGS Result
CGCCATTCTGCCTGGGGACGTCGGAGCAAGCTTGATTTAGGTGACACTATAGAATACAAGCTACTTGTTC
TTTTTGCAGGATCAGCCACCATGGATTACAAGGACGACGACGATAAGGGATCCCATCGATTCGAATTCAC
CACCGAGGGCGGGCCGCCGCCGGCCCCGCTCCGCCGCGCGTGCAGCCCGGTCCCCGGCGCGCTCCAGGCC
GCCCTGATGAGCCCGCCGCCCGCCGCCGCCGCCGCCGCCGCCGCCGCCCCGGAGACCACCTCCTCCTCCT
CGTCGTCGTCCTCCGCCTCCTGCGCCTCGTCCTCGTCCTCCTCCAATTCGGCCAGCGCCCCCTCGGCTGC
CTGCAAGAGCGCGGGCGGCGGCGGCGCGGGCGCCGGGAGCGGGGGCGCCAAGAAGGCGAGCTCGGGGCTG
CGGCGGCCCGAGAAGCCGCCCTACTCGTACATCGCGCTCATCGTCATGGCCATCCAGAGCTCGCCCAGCA
AGCGCCTGACGCTCAGCGAGATCTACCAGTTCCTGCAGGCGCGCTTCCCCTTCTTCCGCGGCGCCTACCA
GGGCTGGAAGAACTCGGTGCGCCACAATCTCTCGCTCAACGAGTGCTTCATCAAGCTGCCTAAGGGCCTC
GGGCGGCCCGGCAAGGGCCACTACTGGACCATCGACCCGGCCAGCGAGTTCATGTTCGAGGAGGGCTCGT
TCCGCCGCCGGCCGCGCGGCTTCAGGCGGAAGTGCCAGGCGCTCAAGCCCATGTACCACCGCGTGGTGAG
CGGCTTGGGCTTCGGGGCGTCGCTGCTGCCCCAGGGCTTCGACTTCCAGGCGCCCCCGTCGGCGCCGCTC
GGCTGCCACAGCCAGGGCGGCTACGGCGGCCTCGACATGATGCCCGCGGGCTACGACGCCGGCGCGGGCG
CCCCCAGCCACGCGCACCCTCACCACCACCACCACCACCACGTCCCGCACATGTCGCCCAACCCGGGTTC
CACCTACATGGCCAGCTGCCCGGTGCCCGCGGGACCCGGGGGCGTCGGTGCGGCCGGGGGCGGCGGCGGC
GGCGGCGACTACGGGCCGGACAGCAGCAGCAGCCCGGTACCCTCGTCCCCGGCCATGGCGAGCGCCATCG
AATGCCACTCGCCCTACACGAGCCCTGCGGCGCACTGGAGCTCGCCTGGCGCCTCGCCTTACCTCAAGCA
GCCGCCTGCCCTGACGCCCAGCAGCAACCCCGCCGCCTCGGCAGGCCTGCACTCCAGCATGTCCTCCTAC
TCGCTGGAGCAGAGCTACTTGCACCAGAACGCTCGCGAGGACCTCTCAGTGGGACTGCCCCGTTACCAGC
ATCACTCTACTCCAGTGTGTGACAGAAAAGATTTCGTCCTCAACTTCAATGGGATTTCTTCTTTCCATCC
CTCAGCTAGCGGGTCGTATTACCACCATCACCACCAGAGCGTCTGTCAGGATATTAAGCCCTGCGTCATG
TGAACGGAAAGAGGCCAAGCCTCGAGCCTCTAGAACTATAGTGAGTCGTATTACGTAGATCCAGACATGA
TAAGATACATTGATGAGTTTGGACAAACCACAACTAGAATGCAGTGAAAAAAATGCTTTATTTGTGAAAT
TTGTGATGCTATTGCTTTATTTGTAACCATTATAAGCTGCAATAAACAAGTTAACAACAACAATTGCATT
CATTTTATGTTTCAGGTTCAGGGGGAGGTGTGGGAGGTTTTTTAATTCGCGGCCGCGGCGCCAATGCATT
GGGCCCGGTACCCAGCTTTTGTTCCCTTTAGTGAGGGTTAATTGCGCGCTTGGCGTAATCATGGTCATAG
CTGTTTCCTGTGTGAAATTGTTATCCGCTCACAATTCCACACAACATACGAGCCGGGAGCATAAAGTGTA
AAGCCTGGGGTGCCTAATGAGTGAGCTAACTCACATTAATTGCGTTGCGCTCACTGCCCGCTTTCCAGTC
GGGAAACCTGTCGTGCCAGCTGCATTAATGAATCGGCCAACGCGCGGGGAGAGGCGGTTTGCGTATTGGG
CGCTCTTCCGCTTCCTCGCTCACTGACTCGCTGCGCTCGGTCGTTCGGCTGCGGCGAGCGGTATCAGCTC
ACTCAAAGGCGGTAATACGGTTATCCACAGAATCAGGGGATAACGCAGGAAAGAACATGTGAGCAAAAGG
CCAGCAAAAGGCCAGGAACCGTAAAAAGGCCGCGTTGCTGGCGTTTTTCCATAGGCTCCGCCCCCCTGAC
GAGCATCACAAAAATCGACGCTCAAGTCAGAGGTGGCGAAACCCGACAGGACTATAAAGATACCAGGCGT
TTCCCCCTGGAAGCTCCCTCGTGCGCTCTCCTGTTCCGACCCTGCCGCTTACCGGATACCTGTCCGCCTT
TCTCCCTTCGGGAAGCGTGGCGCTTTCTCATAGCTCACGCTGTAGGTATCTCAGTTCGGTGTAGGTCGTT
CGCTCCAAGCTGGGCTGTGTGCACGAACCCCCCGTTCAGCCCGACCGCTGCGCCTTATCCGGTAACTATC
GTCTTGAGTCCAACCCGGTAAGACACGACTTATCGCCACTGGCAGCAGCCACTGGTAACAGGATTAGCAG
AGCGAGGTATGTAGGCGGTGCTACAGAGTTCTTGAAGTGGTGGCCTAACTACGGCTACACTAGAAGAACA
GTATTTGGTATCTGCGCTCTGCTGAAGCCAGTTACCTTCGGAAAAAGAGTTGGTAGCTCTTGATCCGGCA
AACAAACCACCGCTGGTAGCGGTGGTTTTTTTGTTTGCAAGCAGCAGATTACGCGCAGAAAAAAAGGATC
TCAAGAAGATCCTTTGATCTTTTCTACGGGGTCTGACGCTCAGTGGAACGAAAACTCACGTTAAGGGATT
TTGGTCATGAGATTATCAAAAAGGATCTTCACCTAGATCCTTTTAAATTAAAAATGAAGTTTTAAATCAA
TCTAAAGTATATATGAGTAAACTTGGTCTGACAGTTACCAATGCTTAATCAGTGAGGCACCTATCTCAGC
GATCTGTCTATTTCGTTCATCCATAGTTGCCTGACTCCCCGTCGTGTAGATAACTACGATACGGGAGGGC
TTACCATCTGGCCCCAGTGCTGCAATGATACCGCGAGACCCACGCTCACCGGCTCCAGATTTATCAGCAA
TAAACCAGCCAGCCGGAAGGGCCGAGCGCAGAAGTGGTCCTGCAACTTTATCCGCCTCCATCCAGTCTAT
TAATTGTTGCCGGGAAGCTAGAGTAAGTAGTTCGCCAGTTAATAGTTTGCGCAACGTTGTTGCCATTGCT
ACAGGCATCGTGGTGTCACGCTCGTCGTTTGGTATGGCTTCATTCAGCTCCGGTTCCCAACGATCAAGGC
GAGTTACATGATCCCCCATGTTGTGCAAAAAAGCGGTTAGCTCCTTCGGTCCTCCGATCGTTGTCAGAAG
TAAGTTGGCCGCAGTGTTATCACTCATGGTTATGGCAGCACTGCATAATTCTCTTACTGTCATGCCATCC
GTAAGATGCTTTTCTGTGACTGGTGAGTACTCAACCAAGTCATTCTGAGAATAGTGTATGCGGCGACCGA
GTTGCTCTTGCCCGGCGTCAATACGGGATAATACCGCGCCACATAGCAGAACTTTAAAAGTGCTCATCAT
TGGAAAACGTTCTTCGGGGCGAAAACTCTCAAGGATCTTACCGCTGTTGAGATCCAGTTCGATGTAACCC
ACTCGTGCACCCAACTGATCTTCAGCATCTTTTACTTTCACCAGCGTTTCTGGGTGAGCAAAAACAGGAA
GGCAAAATGCCGCAAAAAAGGGAATAAGGGCGACACGGAAATGTTGAATACTCATACTCTTCCTTTTTCA
ATATTATTGAAGCATTTATCAGGGTTATTGTCTCATGAGCGGATACATATTTGAATGTATTTAGAAAAAT
AAACAAATAGGGGTTCCGCGCACATTTCCCCGAAAAGTGCCACCTAAATTGTAAGCGTTAATATTTTGTT
AAAATTCGCGTTAAATTTTTGTTAAATCAGCTCATTTTTTAACCAATAGGCCGAAATCGGCAAAATCCCT
TATAAATCAAAAGAATAGACCGAGATAGGGT
[37 nt withheld, positions 4092-4128]
AAAGAACGTGGACTCCAACGTCAAAGG
[49 nt withheld, positions 4156-4204]
T
[91 nt withheld, positions 4206-4296]
G
[124 nt withheld, positions 4298-4421]
CCCATTCGCCATTCAGGCTGCGCAACTGTTGGGAAGGGCGATCGGTGCGGGCCTCTTCGCTATTACGCCA
GTCGACCGCCAATTCAATATGGCGTATATGGACTCATGCCAATTCAATATGGTGGATCTGGACCTGTGCC
AATTCAATATGGCGTATATGGACTCGTGCCAATTCAATATGGTGGATCTGGACCCCAGCCAATTCAATAT
GGCGGACTTGGCACCATGCCAATTCAATATGGCGGACCTGGCACTGTGCCAACTGGGGAGGGGTCTACTT
GGCACGGTGCCAAGTTTGAGGAGGGGTCTTGGCCCTGTGCCAAGTCCGCCATATTGAATTGGCATGGTGC
CAATAATGGCGGCCATATTGGCTATATGCCAGGATCAATATATAGGCAATATCCAATATGGCCCTATGCC
AATATGGCTATTGGCCAGGTTCAATACTATGTATTGGCCCTATGCCATATAGTATTCCATATATGGGTTT
TCCTATTGACGTAGATAGCCCCTCCCAATGGGCGGTCCCATATACCATATATGGGGCTTCCTAATACCGC
CCATAGCCACTCCCCCATTGACGTCAATGGTCTCTATATATGGTCTTTCCTATTGACGTCATATGGGCGG
TCCTATTGACGTATATGGCGCCTCCCCCATTGACGTCAATTACGGTAAATGGCCCGCCTGGCTCAATGCC
CATTGACGTCAATAGGACCACCCACCATTGACGTCAATGGGATGGCTCATTGCCCATTCATATCCGTTCT
CACGCCCCCTATTGACGTCAATGACGGTAAATGGCCCACTTGGCAGTACATCAATATCTATTAATAGTAA
CTTGGCAAGTACATTACTATTGGAAGTACGCCAGGGTACATTGGCAGTACTCCCATTGACGTCAATGGCG
GTAAATGGCCCGCGATGGCTGCCAAGTACATCCCCATTGACGTCAATGGGGAGGGGCAATGACGCAAATG
GGCGTTCCATTGACGTAAATGGGCGGTAGGCGTGCCTAATGGGAGGTCTATATAAGCAATGCTCGTTTAG
GGAAC
Features (pLannotate 1.2.2; 16 found; start..end, strand, type, name):
     35..53      +  promoter       SP6 promoter: promoter for bacteriophage SP6 RNA polymerase
     94..110     +  CDS            FLAG (fragment): FLAG® epitope tag, followed by an enterokinase cleavage site
    139..1470    +  CDS            FOXF2: FOXF2_HUMAN - Also known as FKHL6, FREAC2. Experimental evidence at protein level: Swiss-Prot protein existence level 1. Probable transcription activator for a number of lung- specific genes (PubMed:8626802). Mediates up-regulation of the E3 ligase IRF2BPL and drives ubiquitination and degradation of CTNNB1 (PubMed:29374064). From Homo sapiens (Human).
   1506..1523    -  promoter       T7 promoter (fragment): promoter for bacteriophage T7 RNA polymerase
   1528..1662    -  polyA_signal   SV40 poly(A) signal: SV40 polyadenylation signal
   1775..1793    -  promoter       T3 promoter: promoter for bacteriophage T3 RNA polymerase
   1838..1854    -  protein_bind   lac operator: The lac repressor binds to the lac operator to inhibit transcription in E. coli. This inhibition can be relieved by adding lactose or isopropyl-β-D-thiogalactopyranoside (IPTG). lac repressor encoded by lacI
   1862..1892    -  promoter       lac promoter: promoter for the E. coli lac operon
   1907..1928    -  protein_bind   CAP binding site: CAP binding activates transcription in the presence of cAMP. E. coli catabolite activator protein
   1941..2033    -  CDS            lacI (fragment): lac repressor; lacI; The lac repressor binds to the lac operator to inhibit transcription in E. coli. This inhibition can be relieved by adding lactose or isopropyl-β-D-thiogalactopyranoside (IPTG).
   2216..2804    -  rep_origin     ori: high-copy-number ColE1/pMB1/pBR322/pUC origin of replication
   2975..3835    -  CDS            AmpR: β-lactamase; bla; confers resistance to ampicillin, carbenicillin, and related antibiotics
   3836..3940    -  promoter       AmpR promoter: bla
   3993..4421    -  rep_origin     f1 ori (sequence partly withheld): f1 bacteriophage origin of replication; arrow indicates direction of (+) strand synthesis
   4426..4492    -  CDS            lacZα (fragment): LacZα fragment of β-galactosidase; lacZ fragment
   4499..5476    +  promoter       CMV IE94 promoter: enhancer/promoter region of simian cytomegalovirus major immediate early transcription unit IE94
