[The description below was written by a language model from this plasmid's Addgene catalogue record and pLannotate feature annotations shown in this document.]
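Description:
Flag-FOXF2 is a mammalian expression plasmid built on the pCS2+ N-flag backbone, carrying the human FOXF2 coding sequence cloned between EcoRI and XhoI sites that remain intact. The sequenced record is about 5.5 kb, consistent with a roughly 4.1 kb backbone plus a 1.35 kb insert. It is maintained in E. coli through a high-copy ColE1/pUC-type origin and selected with ampicillin via the β-lactamase gene and its own promoter. An f1 phage origin is also present, along with residual lac promoter/operator, lacI and lacZα fragments that are leftovers of the parental cloning vector rather than functional parts of the expression unit.

Expression is driven by the simian cytomegalovirus IE94 enhancer/promoter, a strong constitutive element in mammalian cells, which reads across the plasmid's numbering origin into the expression cassette. An SP6 promoter lies immediately downstream of it, followed by the backbone-encoded Flag epitope (annotated as a partial match) positioned upstream of FOXF2 to give an N-terminally tagged protein, and then an SV40 polyadenylation signal for transcript processing. The SP6 promoter is positioned so that sense RNA could be transcribed in vitro, while T7 (partial) and T3 promoters flank the poly(A) region in the opposite orientation.

FOXF2 is a forkhead box transcription factor, annotated as a probable activator of lung-specific genes and as promoting β-catenin degradation through upregulation of IRF2BPL. The construct belongs to a uniform expression library of FOX transcription factors, and is intended for overexpressing Flag-tagged FOXF2 in mammalian cells, where the epitope allows detection or pull-down with anti-Flag reagents.
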