Addgene plasmid #153123: Flag-FOXF2
Purpose: Expression of Flag tagged human FOXF2 in mammalian cells
Depositing lab: Stefan Koch. Depositing organization: Linkopings Universitet. Publication: A uniform expression library for the exploration of FOX transcription factor biology. Moparthi L, Koch S. Differentiation. 2020 Sep - Oct;115:30-36. doi: 10.1016/j.diff.2020.08.002. Epub 2020 Aug 20. PubMed 32858261.
Backbone
  Vector backbone: pCS2+ N-flag
  Backbone size w/o insert (bp): 4131
  Vector type: Mammalian Expression
Growth in bacteria
  Bacterial resistance: Ampicillin, 100 μg/mL
  Growth temperature: 37°C
  Growth strain: DH5alpha
  Copy number: High Copy
Gene/Insert
  Gene/Insert name: human FOXF2
  Species: H. sapiens (human)
  Insert size (bp): 1352
  Entrez Gene: FOXF2 (a.k.a. FKHL6, FREAC-2, FREAC2)
  Promoter: CMV IE94
  Tag / fusion protein: Flag (N terminal on backbone)
  Cloning method: Restriction Enzyme; 5′ cloning site EcoRI (not destroyed); 3′ cloning site XhoI (not destroyed)
  Sequencing primers: 5′ SP6; 3′ EBV-rev
Terms and licenses: Academic/Nonprofit Terms; Industry Terms: Not Available to Industry
How to cite: Flag-FOXF2 was a gift from Stefan Koch (Addgene plasmid # 153123 ; http://n2t.net/addgene:153123 ; RRID:Addgene_153123)
