>Addgene plasmid #153123 | Flag-FOXF2 | depositor partial sequence | sequence record 296306 | hFOXF2 gene sequence
ATGACCACCGAGGGCGGGCCGCCGCCGGCCCCGCTCCGCCGCGCGTGCAGCCCGGTCCCCGGCGCGCTCC
AGGCCGCCCTGATGAGCCCGCCGCCCGCCGCCGCCGCCGCCGCCGCCGCCGCCCCGGAGACCACCTCCTC
CTCCTCGTCGTCGTCCTCCGCCTCCTGCGCCTCGTCCTCGTCCTCCTCCAATTCGGCCAGCGCCCCCTCG
GCTGCCTGCAAGAGCGCGGGCGGCGGCGGCGCGGGCGCCGGGAGCGGGGGCGCCAAGAAGGCGAGCTCGG
GGCTGCGGCGGCCCGAGAAGCCGCCCTACTCGTACATCGCGCTCATCGTCATGGCCATCCAGAGCTCGCC
CAGCAAGCGCCTGACGCTCAGCGAGATCTACCAGTTCCTGCAGGCGCGCTTCCCCTTCTTCCGCGGCGCC
TACCAGGGCTGGAAGAACTCGGTGCGCCACAATCTCTCGCTCAACGAGTGCTTCATCAAGCTGCCTAAGG
GCCTCGGGCGGCCCGGCAAGGGCCACTACTGGACCATCGACCCGGCCAGCGAGTTCATGTTCGAGGAGGG
CTCGTTCCGCCGCCGGCCGCGCGGCTTCAGGCGGAAGTGCCAGGCGCTCAAGCCCATGTACCACCGCGTG
GTGAGCGGCTTGGGCTTCGGGGCGTCGCTGCTGCCCCAGGGCTTCGACTTCCAGGCGCCCCCGTCGGCGC
CGCTCGGCTGCCACAGCCAGGGCGGCTACGGCGGCCTCGACATGATGCCCGCGGGCTACGACGCCGGCGC
GGGCGCCCCCAGCCACGCGCACCCTCACCACCACCACCACCACCACGTCCCGCACATGTCGCCCAACCCG
GGTTCCACCTACATGGCCAGCTGCCCGGTGCCCGCGGGACCCGGGGGCGTCGGTGCGGCCGGGGGCGGCG
GCGGCGGCGGCGACTACGGGCCGGACAGCAGCAGCAGCCCGGTACCCTCGTCCCCGGCCATGGCGAGCGC
CATCGAATGCCACTCGCCCTACACGAGCCCTGCGGCGCACTGGAGCTCGCCTGGCGCCTCGCCTTACCTC
AAGCAGCCGCCTGCCCTGACGCCCAGCAGCAACCCCGCCGCCTCGGCAGGCCTGCACTCCAGCATGTCCT
CCTACTCGCTGGAGCAGAGCTACTTGCACCAGAACGCTCGCGAGGACCTCTCAGTGGGACTGCCCCGTTA
CCAGCATCACTCTACTCCAGTGTGTGACAGAAAAGATTTCGTCCTCAACTTCAATGGGATTTCTTCTTTC
CATCCCTCAGCTAGCGGGTCGTATTACCACCATCACCACCAGAGCGTCTGTCAGGATATTAAGCCCTGCG
TCATGTGA
